Addgene plasmid #107531: pTE3317
Purpose: Expresses human codon optimized MbCpf1(RVR mutant) in mammalian cells.
Depositing lab: Ervin Welker. Depositing organization: HUN-REN Biological Research Centre Szeged (HUN-REN Szegedi Biológiai Kutatóközpont). Publication: Mb- and FnCpf1 nucleases are active in mammalian cells: activities and PAM preferences of four wild-type Cpf1 nucleases and of their altered PAM specificity variants. Toth E, Czene BC, Kulcsar PI, Krausz SL, Talas A, Nyeste A, Varga E, Huszar K, Weinhardt N, Ligeti Z, Borsy AE, Fodor E, Welker E. Nucleic Acids Res. 2018 Sep 20. pii: 5103950. doi: 10.1093/nar/gky815. PubMed 30239882.
Backbone
  Vector backbone: pcDNA3.1
  Backbone size w/o insert (bp): 5403
  Total vector size (bp): 9662
  Vector type: Mammalian Expression
  Selectable markers: Neomycin (select with G418)
Growth in bacteria
  Bacterial resistance: Ampicillin, 100 μg/mL
  Growth temperature: 37°C
  Growth strain: DH5alpha
  Copy number: High Copy
Gene/Insert
  Gene/Insert name: hMbCpf1(RVR) (alt name: human codon optimized Moraxella Cpf1 nuclease (RVR mutant))
  Insert size (bp): 4252
  Mutation: N576R, K582V, N586R
  Promoter: CMV
  Tag / fusion protein: NLS (C terminal on insert); 3xHA (C terminal on insert)
  Cloning method: Unknown
  Sequencing primers: 5′ CGCAAATGGGCGGTAGGCGTG; 3′ TAGAAGGCACAGTCGAGG
Terms and licenses: Academic/Nonprofit Terms; Industry Terms: Not Available to Industry
How to cite: pTE3317 was a gift from Ervin Welker (Addgene plasmid # 107531 ; http://n2t.net/addgene:107531 ; RRID:Addgene_107531)
