[The description below was written by a language model from this plasmid's Addgene catalogue record and pLannotate feature annotations shown in this document.]
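Description:
pTE3317 is a mammalian expression plasmid built on the pcDNA3.1 backbone that produces a human codon-optimized Cpf1 (Cas12a) nuclease from Moraxella, MbCpf1, in its "RVR" altered-PAM-specificity form. The roughly 9.7 kb plasmid is maintained in E. coli at high copy through a ColE1/pUC-type origin and selected with ampicillin via the β-lactamase gene and its own promoter. An f1 phage origin is also present. For mammalian cells, an SV40 early promoter drives the neomycin phosphotransferase gene followed by an SV40 polyadenylation signal, allowing G418 selection of stable transfectants.

The expression cassette consists of the CMV immediate-early enhancer and promoter, a T7 promoter immediately downstream (which could support in vitro transcription), the approximately 4.25 kb hMbCpf1(RVR) open reading frame, and the bovine growth hormone polyadenylation signal. The nuclease carries three substitutions, N576R, K582V and N586R, which define the RVR variant. Its C-terminus is fused to a bipartite nucleoplasmin nuclear localization signal, which directs the protein to the nucleus, followed by a 3xHA epitope tag for detection. The automated annotation does not label the Cpf1 coding region itself. Several short fragment hits, including HIV-1 LTR, SUMO3, ble and lacI, are most likely backbone remnants or spurious matches rather than functional parts.

No crRNA expression cassette is annotated, so the guide RNA would presumably be supplied separately. According to the associated publication title, the plasmid belongs to a study of the activities and PAM preferences of wild-type Cpf1 nucleases and their altered-specificity variants in mammalian cells. That fits its use for genome editing at target sites with non-canonical PAMs.
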