Features (pLannotate 1.2.2; 22 found; start..end, strand, type, name):
     28..80      -  misc_feature   bom (fragment): basis of mobility region from pBR322
    235..614     +  enhancer       CMV enhancer: human cytomegalovirus immediate early enhancer
    615..818     +  promoter       CMV promoter: human cytomegalovirus (CMV) immediate early promoter
    814..847     +  LTR            5' LTR (truncated) (fragment): truncated 5' long terminal repeat (LTR) from HIV-1
    863..881     +  promoter       T7 promoter: promoter for bacteriophage T7 RNA polymerase
   3117..3133    +  CDS            SUMO3 (fragment): human small ubiquitin-related modifier 3
   5048..5095    +  CDS            nucleoplasmin NLS: bipartite nuclear localization signal from nucleoplasmin
   5102..5182    +  CDS            3xHA: three tandem HA epitope tags
   5262..5486    +  polyA_signal   bGH poly(A) signal: bovine growth hormone polyadenylation signal
   5490..5511    +  promoter       SV40 promoter (fragment): SV40 enhancer and early promoter
   5532..5960    +  rep_origin     f1 ori (sequence partly withheld): f1 bacteriophage origin of replication; arrow indicates direction of (+) strand synthesis
   5974..6303    +  promoter       SV40 promoter: SV40 enhancer and early promoter
   6370..7161    +  CDS            neo: KKA2_KLEPN - Also known as kan, nptII. Experimental evidence at protein level: Swiss-Prot protein existence level 1. Resistance to kanamycin, neomycin, paromomycin, ribostamycin, butirosin and gentamicin B. From Klebsiella pneumoniae.
   7185..7343    +  CDS            ble (fragment): BLE_KLEPN - Experimental evidence at protein level: Swiss-Prot protein existence level 1. Binding protein with a strong affinity to the bleomycin family of antibiotics. Binds to CL990; an antimitotic-antibiotic compound. From Klebsiella pneumoniae.
   7338..7459    +  polyA_signal   SV40 poly(A) signal: SV40 polyadenylation signal
   7532..7548    -  protein_bind   lac operator: The lac repressor binds to the lac operator to inhibit transcription in E. coli. This inhibition can be relieved by adding lactose or isopropyl-β-D-thiogalactopyranoside (IPTG). lac repressor encoded by lacI
   7556..7586    -  promoter       lac promoter: promoter for the E. coli lac operon
   7601..7622    -  protein_bind   CAP binding site: CAP binding activates transcription in the presence of cAMP. E. coli catabolite activator protein
   7635..7727    -  CDS            lacI (fragment): lac repressor; lacI; The lac repressor binds to the lac operator to inhibit transcription in E. coli. This inhibition can be relieved by adding lactose or isopropyl-β-D-thiogalactopyranoside (IPTG).
   7910..8498    -  rep_origin     ori: high-copy-number ColE1/pMB1/pBR322/pUC origin of replication
   8669..9529    -  CDS            AmpR: β-lactamase; bla; confers resistance to ampicillin, carbenicillin, and related antibiotics
   9530..9634    -  promoter       AmpR promoter: bla
>Addgene plasmid #107531 | pTE3317 | addgene full sequence | sequence record 207253 | Addgene NGS Result
GACGGATCGGGAGATCTCCCGATCCCCTATGGTGCACTCTCAGTACAATCTGCTCTGATGCCGCATAGTT
AAGCCAGTATCTGCTCCCTGCTTGTGTGTTGGAGGTCGCTGAGTAGTGCGCGAGCAAAATTTAAGCTACA
ACAAGGCAAGGCTTGACCGACAATTGCATGAAGAATCTGCTTAGGGTTAGGCGTTTTGCGCTGCTTCGCG
ATGTACGGGCCAGATATACGCGTTGACATTGATTATTGACTAGTTATTAATAGTAATCAATTACGGGGTC
ATTAGTTCATAGCCCATATATGGAGTTCCGCGTTACATAACTTACGGTAAATGGCCCGCCTGGCTGACCG
CCCAACGACCCCCGCCCATTGACGTCAATAATGACGTATGTTCCCATAGTAACGCCAATAGGGACTTTCC
ATTGACGTCAATGGGTGGAGTATTTACGGTAAACTGCCCACTTGGCAGTACATCAAGTGTATCATATGCC
AAGTACGCCCCCTATTGACGTCAATGACGGTAAATGGCCCGCCTGGCATTATGCCCAGTACATGACCTTA
TGGGACTTTCCTACTTGGCAGTACATCTACGTATTAGTCATCGCTATTACCATGGTGATGCGGTTTTGGC
AGTACATCAATGGGCGTGGATAGCGGTTTGACTCACGGGGATTTCCAAGTCTCCACCCCATTGACGTCAA
TGGGAGTTTGTTTTGGCACCAAAATCAACGGGACTTTCCAAAATGTCGTAACAACTCCGCCCCATTGACG
CAAATGGGCGGTAGGCGTGTACGGTGGGAGGTCTATATAAGCAGAGCTCTCTGGCTAACTAGAGAACCCA
CTGCTTACTGGCTTATCGAAATTAATACGACTCACTATAGGGAGACCCAAGCTGGCTAGCGTTTAAACTT
AAGCTTGGTACCGCCACCATGCTGTTCCAGGACTTTACCCACCTGTATCCACTGTCCAAGACAGTGAGAT
TTGAGCTGAAGCCCATCGATAGGACCCTGGAGCACATCCACGCCAAGAACTTCCTGTCTCAGGACGAGAC
AATGGCCGATATGCACCAGAAGGTGAAAGTGATCCTGGACGATTACCACCGCGACTTCATCGCCGATATG
ATGGGCGAGGTGAAGCTGACCAAGCTGGCCGAGTTCTATGACGTGTACCTGAAGTTTCGGAAGAACCCAA
AGGACGATGAGCTGCAGAAGCAGCTGAAGGATCTGCAGGCCGTGCTGAGAAAGGAGATCGTGAAGCCCAT
CGGCAATGGCGGCAAGTATAAGGCCGGCTACGACAGGCTGTTCGGCGCCAAGCTGTTTAAGGACGGCAAG
GAGCTGGGCGATCTGGCCAAGTTCGTGATCGCACAGGAGGGAGAGAGCTCCCCAAAGCTGGCCCACCTGG
CCCACTTCGAGAAGTTTTCCACCTATTTCACAGGCTTTCACGATAACCGGAAGAATATGTATTCTGACGA
GGATAAGCACACCGCCATCGCCTACCGCCTGATCCACGAGAACCTGCCCCGGTTTATCGACAATCTGCAG
ATCCTGACCACAATCAAGCAGAAGCACTCTGCCCTGTACGATCAGATCATCAACGAGCTGACCGCCAGCG
GCCTGGACGTGTCTCTGGCCAGCCACCTGGATGGCTATCACAAGCTGCTGACACAGGAGGGCATCACCGC
CTACAATACACTGCTGGGAGGAATCTCCGGAGAGGCAGGCTCTCCTAAGATCCAGGGCATCAACGAGCTG
ATCAATTCTCACCACAACCAGCACTGCCACAAGAGCGAGAGAATCGCCAAGCTGAGGCCACTGCACAAGC
AGATCCTGTCCGACGGCATGAGCGTGTCCTTCCTGCCCTCTAAGTTTGCCGACGATAGCGAGATGTGCCA
GGCCGTGAACGAGTTCTATCGCCACTACGCCGACGTGTTCGCCAAGGTGCAGAGCCTGTTCGACGGCTTT
GACGATCACCAGAAGGATGGCATCTACGTGGAGCACAAGAACCTGAATGAGCTGTCCAAGCAGGCCTTCG
GCGACTTTGCACTGCTGGGACGCGTGCTGGACGGATACTATGTGGATGTGGTGAATCCAGAGTTCAACGA
GCGGTTTGCCAAGGCCAAGACCGACAATGCCAAGGCCAAGCTGACAAAGGAGAAGGATAAGTTCATCAAG
GGCGTGCACTCCCTGGCCTCTCTGGAGCAGGCCATCGAGCACTATACCGCAAGGCACGACGATGAGAGCG
TGCAGGCAGGCAAGCTGGGACAGTACTTCAAGCACGGCCTGGCCGGAGTGGACAACCCCATCCAGAAGAT
CCACAACAATCACAGCACCATCAAGGGCTTTCTGGAGAGGGAGCGCCCTGCAGGAGAGAGAGCCCTGCCA
AAGATCAAGTCCGGCAAGAATCCTGAGATGACACAGCTGAGGCAGCTGAAGGAGCTGCTGGATAACGCCC
TGAATGTGGCCCACTTCGCCAAGCTGCTGACCACAAAGACCACACTGGACAATCAGGATGGCAACTTCTA
TGGCGAGTTTGGCGTGCTGTACGACGAGCTGGCCAAGATCCCCACCCTGTATAACAAGGTGAGAGATTAC
CTGAGCCAGAAGCCTTTCTCCACCGAGAAGTACAAGCTGAACTTTGGCAATCCAACACTGCTGAGGGGCT
GGGATCTGAACGTGGAGAAGGATAGGTTCGGCGTGATCCTGCAGAAGGACGGCTGCTACTATCTGGCCCT
GCTGGACAAGGCCCACAAGAAGGTGTTTGATAACGCCCCTAATACAGGCAAGAGCATCTATCAGAAGATG
ATCTATAAGTACCTGGAGGTGAGGAAGCAGTTCCCCAAGGTGTTCTTTTCCAAGGAGGCCATCGCCATCA
ACTACCACCCTTCTAAGGAGCTGGTGGAGATCAAGGACAAGGGCCGGCAGAGATCCGACGATGAGCGCCT
GAAGCTGTATCGGTTTATCCTGGAGTGTCTGAAGATCCACCCTAAGTACGATAAGAAGTTCGAGGGCGCC
ATCGGCGACATCCAGCTGTTTAAGAAGGATAAGAAGGGCAGAGAGGTGCCAATCAGCGAGAAGGACCTGT
TCGATAAGATCAACGGCATCTTTTCTAGCAAGCCTAAGCTGGAGATGGAGGACTTCTTTATCGGCGAGTT
CAAGAGGTATAACCCAAGCCAGGACCTGGTGGATCAGTATAATATCTACAAGAAGATCGACTCCAACGAT
AATCGCAAGAAGGAGAATTTCTACAACAATCACCCCAAGTTTAAGAAGGATCTGGTGCGGTACTATTACG
AGTCTATGTGCAAGCACGAGGAGTGGGAGGAGAGCTTCGAGTTTTCCAAGAAGCTGCAGGACATCGGCTG
TTACGTGGATGTGAACGAGCTGTTTACCGAGATCGAGACACGGAGACTGAATTATAAGATCTCCTTCTGC
AACATCAATGCCGACTACATCGATGAGCTGGTGGAGCAGGGCCAGCTGTATCTGTTCCAGATCTACAACA
AGGACTTTTCCCCAAAGGCCCACGGCAAGCCCAATCTGCACACCCTGTACTTCAAGGCCCTGTTTTCTGA
GGACAACCTGGCCGATCCTATCTATAAGCTGAATGGCGAGGCCCAGATCTTCTACAGAAAGGCCTCCCTG
GACATGAACGAGACAACAATCCACAGGGCCGGCGAGGTGCTGGAGAACAAGAATCCCGATAATCCTAAGA
AGAGACAGTTCGTGTACGACATCATCAAGGATAAGAGGTACACACAGGACAAGTTCATGCTGCACGTGCC
AATCACCATGAACTTTGGCGTGCAGGGCATGACAATCAAGGAGTTCAATAAGAAGGTGAACCAGTCTATC
CAGCAGTATGACGAGGTGAACGTGATCGGCATCGATCGGGGCGAGAGACACCTGCTGTACCTGACCGTGA
TCAATAGCAAGGGCGAGATCCTGGAGCAGTGTTCCCTGAACGACATCACCACAGCCTCTGCCAATGGCAC
ACAGATGACCACACCTTACCACAAGATCCTGGATAAGAGGGAGATCGAGCGCCTGAACGCCCGGGTGGGA
TGGGGCGAGATCGAGACAATCAAGGAGCTGAAGTCTGGCTATCTGAGCCACGTGGTGCACCAGATCAGCC
AGCTGATGCTGAAGTACAACGCCATCGTGGTGCTGGAGGACCTGAATTTCGGCTTTAAGAGGGGCCGCTT
TAAGGTGGAGAAGCAGATCTATCAGAACTTCGAGAATGCCCTGATCAAGAAGCTGAACCACCTGGTGCTG
AAGGACAAGGCCGACGATGAGATCGGCTCTTACAAGAATGCCCTGCAGCTGACCAACAATTTCACAGATC
TGAAGAGCATCGGCAAGCAGACCGGCTTCCTGTTTTATGTGCCCGCCTGGAACACCTCTAAGATCGACCC
TGAGACAGGCTTTGTGGATCTGCTGAAGCCAAGATACGAGAACATCGCCCAGAGCCAGGCCTTCTTTGGC
AAGTTCGACAAGATCTGCTATAATGCCGACAAGGATTACTTCGAGTTTCACATCGACTACGCCAAGTTTA
CCGATAAGGCCAAGAATAGCCGCCAGATCTGGACAATCTGTTCCCACGGCGACAAGCGGTACGTGTACGA
TAAGACAGCCAACCAGAATAAGGGCGCCGCCAAGGGCATCAACGTGAATGATGAGCTGAAGTCCCTGTTC
GCCCGCCACCACATCAACGAGAAGCAGCCCAACCTGGTCATGGACATCTGCCAGAACAATGATAAGGAGT
TTCACAAGTCTCTGATGTACCTGCTGAAAACCCTGCTGGCCCTGCGGTACAGCAACGCCTCCTCTGACGA
GGATTTCATCCTGTCCCCCGTGGCAAACGACGAGGGCGTGTTCTTTAATAGCGCCCTGGCCGACGATACA
CAGCCTCAGAATGCCGATGCCAACGGCGCCTACCACATCGCCCTGAAGGGCCTGTGGCTGCTGAATGAGC
TGAAGAACTCCGACGATCTGAACAAGGTGAAGCTGGCCATCGACAATCAGACCTGGCTGAATTTCGCCCA
GAACAGGAAAAGGCCGGCGGCCACGAAAAAGGCCGGCCAGGCAAAAAAGAAAAAGGGATCCTACCCATAC
GATGTTCCAGATTACGCTTATCCCTACGACGTGCCTGATTATGCATACCCATATGATGTCCCCGACTATG
CCTAAGAATTCTGCAGATATCCAGCACAGTGGCGGCCGCTCGAGTCTAGAGGGCCCGTTTAAACCCGCTG
ATCAGCCTCGACTGTGCCTTCTAGTTGCCAGCCATCTGTTGTTTGCCCCTCCCCCGTGCCTTCCTTGACC
CTGGAAGGTGCCACTCCCACTGTCCTTTCCTAATAAAATGAGGAAATTGCATCGCATTGTCTGAGTAGGT
GTCATTCTATTCTGGGGGGTGGGGTGGGGCAGGACAGCAAGGGGGAGGATTGGGAAGACAATAGCAGGCA
TGCTGGGGATGCGGTGGGCTCTATGGCTTCTGAGGCGGAAAGAACCAGCTGGGGCTCTAGGGGGTATCCC
C
[124 nt withheld, positions 5532-5655]
C
[91 nt withheld, positions 5657-5747]
A
[49 nt withheld, positions 5749-5797]
CCTTTGACGTTGGAGTCCACGTTCTTT
[37 nt withheld, positions 5825-5861]
ACCCTATCTCGGTCTATTCTTTTGATTTATAAGGGATTTTGCCGATTTCGGCCTATTGGTTAAAAAATGA
GCTGATTTAACAAAAATTTAACGCGAATTAATTCTGTGGAATGTGTGTCAGTTAGGGTGTGGAAAGTCCC
CAGGCTCCCCAGCAGGCAGAAGTATGCAAAGCATGCATCTCAATTAGTCAGCAACCAGGTGTGGAAAGTC
CCCAGGCTCCCCAGCAGGCAGAAGTATGCAAAGCATGCATCTCAATTAGTCAGCAACCATAGTCCCGCCC
CTAACTCCGCCCATCCCGCCCCTAACTCCGCCCAGTTCCGCCCATTCTCCGCCCCATGGCTGACTAATTT
TTTTTATTTATGCAGAGGCCGAGGCCGCCTCTGCCTCTGAGCTATTCCAGAAGTAGTGAGGAGGCTTTTT
TGGAGGCCTAGGCTTTTGCAAAAAGCTCCCGGGAGCTTGTATATCCATTTTCGGATCTGATCAAGAGACA
GGATGAGGATCGTTTCGCATGATTGAACAAGATGGATTGCACGCAGGTTCTCCGGCCGCTTGGGTGGAGA
GGCTATTCGGCTATGACTGGGCACAACAGACAATCGGCTGCTCTGATGCCGCCGTGTTCCGGCTGTCAGC
GCAGGGGCGCCCGGTTCTTTTTGTCAAGACCGACCTGTCCGGTGCCCTGAATGAACTGCAGGACGAGGCA
GCGCGGCTATCGTGGCTGGCCACGACGGGCGTTCCTTGCGCAGCTGTGCTCGACGTTGTCACTGAAGCGG
GAAGGGACTGGCTGCTATTGGGCGAAGTGCCGGGGCAGGATCTCCTGTCATCTCACCTTGCTCCTGCCGA
GAAAGTATCCATCATGGCTGATGCAATGCGGCGGCTGCATACGCTTGATCCGGCTACCTGCCCATTCGAC
CACCAAGCGAAACATCGCATCGAGCGAGCACGTACTCGGATGGAAGCCGGTCTTGTCGATCAGGATGATC
TGGACGAAGAGCATCAGGGGCTCGCGCCAGCCGAACTGTTCGCCAGGCTCAAGGCGCGCATGCCCGACGG
CGAGGATCTCGTCGTGACCCATGGCGATGCCTGCTTGCCGAATATCATGGTGGAAAATGGCCGCTTTTCT
GGATTCATCGACTGTGGCCGGCTGGGTGTGGCGGACCGCTATCAGGACATAGCGTTGGCTACCCGTGATA
TTGCTGAAGAGCTTGGCGGCGAATGGGCTGACCGCTTCCTCGTGCTTTACGGTATCGCCGCTCCCGATTC
GCAGCGCATCGCCTTCTATCGCCTTCTTGACGAGTTCTTCTGAGCGGGACTCTGGGGTTCGAAATGACCG
ACCAAGCGACGCCCAACCTGCCATCACGAGATTTCGATTCCACCGCCGCCTTCTATGAAAGGTTGGGCTT
CGGAATCGTTTTCCGGGACGCCGGCTGGATGATCCTCCAGCGCGGGGATCTCATGCTGGAGTTCTTCGCC
CACCCCAACTTGTTTATTGCAGCTTATAATGGTTACAAATAAAGCAATAGCATCACAAATTTCACAAATA
AAGCATTTTTTTCACTGCATTCTAGTTGTGGTTTGTCCAAACTCATCAATGTATCTTATCATGTCTGTAT
ACCGTCGACCTCTAGCTAGAGCTTGGCGTAATCATGGTCATAGCTGTTTCCTGTGTGAAATTGTTATCCG
CTCACAATTCCACACAACATACGAGCCGGAAGCATAAAGTGTAAAGCCTGGGGTGCCTAATGAGTGAGCT
AACTCACATTAATTGCGTTGCGCTCACTGCCCGCTTTCCAGTCGGGAAACCTGTCGTGCCAGCTGCATTA
ATGAATCGGCCAACGCGCGGGGAGAGGCGGTTTGCGTATTGGGCGCTCTTCCGCTTCCTCGCTCACTGAC
TCGCTGCGCTCGGTCGTTCGGCTGCGGCGAGCGGTATCAGCTCACTCAAAGGCGGTAATACGGTTATCCA
CAGAATCAGGGGATAACGCAGGAAAGAACATGTGAGCAAAAGGCCAGCAAAAGGCCAGGAACCGTAAAAA
GGCCGCGTTGCTGGCGTTTTTCCATAGGCTCCGCCCCCCTGACGAGCATCACAAAAATCGACGCTCAAGT
CAGAGGTGGCGAAACCCGACAGGACTATAAAGATACCAGGCGTTTCCCCCTGGAAGCTCCCTCGTGCGCT
CTCCTGTTCCGACCCTGCCGCTTACCGGATACCTGTCCGCCTTTCTCCCTTCGGGAAGCGTGGCGCTTTC
TCATAGCTCACGCTGTAGGTATCTCAGTTCGGTGTAGGTCGTTCGCTCCAAGCTGGGCTGTGTGCACGAA
CCCCCCGTTCAGCCCGACCGCTGCGCCTTATCCGGTAACTATCGTCTTGAGTCCAACCCGGTAAGACACG
ACTTATCGCCACTGGCAGCAGCCACTGGTAACAGGATTAGCAGAGCGAGGTATGTAGGCGGTGCTACAGA
GTTCTTGAAGTGGTGGCCTAACTACGGCTACACTAGAAGAACAGTATTTGGTATCTGCGCTCTGCTGAAG
CCAGTTACCTTCGGAAAAAGAGTTGGTAGCTCTTGATCCGGCAAACAAACCACCGCTGGTAGCGGTGGTT
TTTTTGTTTGCAAGCAGCAGATTACGCGCAGAAAAAAAGGATCTCAAGAAGATCCTTTGATCTTTTCTAC
GGGGTCTGACGCTCAGTGGAACGAAAACTCACGTTAAGGGATTTTGGTCATGAGATTATCAAAAAGGATC
TTCACCTAGATCCTTTTAAATTAAAAATGAAGTTTTAAATCAATCTAAAGTATATATGAGTAAACTTGGT
CTGACAGTTACCAATGCTTAATCAGTGAGGCACCTATCTCAGCGATCTGTCTATTTCGTTCATCCATAGT
TGCCTGACTCCCCGTCGTGTAGATAACTACGATACGGGAGGGCTTACCATCTGGCCCCAGTGCTGCAATG
ATACCGCGAGACCCACGCTCACCGGCTCCAGATTTATCAGCAATAAACCAGCCAGCCGGAAGGGCCGAGC
GCAGAAGTGGTCCTGCAACTTTATCCGCCTCCATCCAGTCTATTAATTGTTGCCGGGAAGCTAGAGTAAG
TAGTTCGCCAGTTAATAGTTTGCGCAACGTTGTTGCCATTGCTACAGGCATCGTGGTGTCACGCTCGTCG
TTTGGTATGGCTTCATTCAGCTCCGGTTCCCAACGATCAAGGCGAGTTACATGATCCCCCATGTTGTGCA
AAAAAGCGGTTAGCTCCTTCGGTCCTCCGATCGTTGTCAGAAGTAAGTTGGCCGCAGTGTTATCACTCAT
GGTTATGGCAGCACTGCATAATTCTCTTACTGTCATGCCATCCGTAAGATGCTTTTCTGTGACTGGTGAG
TACTCAACCAAGTCATTCTGAGAATAGTGTATGCGGCGACCGAGTTGCTCTTGCCCGGCGTCAATACGGG
ATAATACCGCGCCACATAGCAGAACTTTAAAAGTGCTCATCATTGGAAAACGTTCTTCGGGGCGAAAACT
CTCAAGGATCTTACCGCTGTTGAGATCCAGTTCGATGTAACCCACTCGTGCACCCAACTGATCTTCAGCA
TCTTTTACTTTCACCAGCGTTTCTGGGTGAGCAAAAACAGGAAGGCAAAATGCCGCAAAAAAGGGAATAA
GGGCGACACGGAAATGTTGAATACTCATACTCTTCCTTTTTCAATATTATTGAAGCATTTATCAGGGTTA
TTGTCTCATGAGCGGATACATATTTGAATGTATTTAGAAAAATAAACAAATAGGGGTTCCGCGCACATTT
CCCCGAAAAGTGCCACCTGACGTC
